>Addgene plasmid #233819 | pWN079 | addgene full sequence | sequence record 469333 | Addgene NGS Result
TCGGTCTCATTCTAAGAAAAAAGGCTCAGTCGTTATCGTTGGTCGTATAAATTTAAGCGGCGATACTGCT
TACGCCCAGCAAACTAGGGGTGAAGAGGGGTGTCAAGAAACCAGCCAAACTGGGCGTGATAAAAATCAAG
TGGAAGGGGAGGTCCAGATTGTGTCCACGGCTACTCAGACCTTTTTAGCGACTAGCATTAACGGGGTGCT
TTGGACTGTTTACCACGGCGCGGGTACAAGGACGATCGCTTCTCCCAAGGGCCCAGTGACTCAAATGTAT
ACCAACGTAGACAAGGATCTGGTTGGGTGGCAAGCCCCACAAGGATCTCGTAGCTTGACGCCATGCACAT
GCGGGTCCTCAGACCTGTATCTGGTAACAAGACACGCGGATGTAATTCCGGTCAGGCGTAGGGGTGATTC
CAGGGGTAGCCTGTTATCTCCCCGTCCGATAAGTTACTTAAAGGGATCAGCGGGCGGACCTTTGCTTTGT
CCGGCTGGGCATGCAGTAGGCATCTTCAGGGCGGCGGTCAGCACTAGGGGCGTAGCTAAGGCAGTAGACT
TCATCCCGGTTGAAAGTCTTGAAACAACCATGAGAAGTCCAGGATCCTGAGACCAGACCAATAAAAAACG
CCCGGCGGCAACCGAGCGTTCTGAACAAATCCAGATGGAGTTCTGAGGTCATTACTGGATCTATCAACAG
GAGTCCAAGCGAGCTCGATATCAAATTACGCCCCGCCCTGCCACTCATCGCAGTACTGTTGTAATTCATT
AAGCATTCTGCCGACATGGAAGCCATCACAAACGGCATGATGAACCTGAATCGCCAGCGGCATCAGCACC
TTGTCGCCTTGCGTATAATATTTGCCCATGGTGAAAACGGGGGCGAAGAAGTTGTCCATATTGGCCACGT
TTAAATCAAAACTGGTGAAACTCACCCAGGGATTGGCTGAAACGAAAAACATATTCTCAATAAACCCTTT
AGGGAAATAGGCCAGGTTTTCACCGTAACACGCCACATCTTGCGAATATATGTGTAGAAACTGCCGGAAA
TCGTCGTGGTATTCACTCCAGAGCGATGAAAACGTTTCAGTTTGCTCATGGAAAACGGTGTAACAAGGGT
GAACACTATCCCATATCACCAGCTCACCGTCTTTCATTGCCATACGAAATTCCGGATGAGCATTCATCAG
GCGGGCAAGAATGTGAATAAAGGCCGGATAAAACTTGTGCTTATTTTTCTTTACGGTCTTTAAAAAGGCC
GTAATATCCAGCTGAACGGTCTGGTTATAGGTACATTGAGCAACTGACTGAAATGCCTCAAAATGTTCTT
TACGATGCCATTGGGATATATCAACGGTGGTATATCCAGTGATTTTTTTCTCCATTTTAGCTTCCTTAGC
TCCTGAAAATCTCGATAACTCAAAAAATACGCCCGGTAGTGATCTTATTTCATTATGGTGAAAGTTGGAA
CCTCTTACGTGCCCGATCAATCATGACCAAAATCCCTTAACGTGAGTTTTCGTTCCACTGAGCGTCAGAC
CCCGTAGAAAAGATCAAAGGATCTTCTTGAGATCCTTTTTTTCTGCGCGTAATCTGCTGCTTGCAAACAA
AAAAACCACCGCTACCAGCGGTGGTTTGTTTGCCGGATCAAGAGCTACCAACTCTTTTTCCGAAGGTAAC
TGGCTTCAGCAGAGCGCAGATACCAAATACTGTTCTTCTAGTGTAGCCGTAGTTAGGCCACCACTTCAAG
AACTCTGTAGCACCGCCTACATACCTCGCTCTGCTAATCCTGTTACCAGTGGCTGCTGCCAGTGGCGATA
AGTCGTGTCTTACCGGGTTGGACTCAAGACGATAGTTACCGGATAAGGCGCAGCGGTCGGGCTGAACGGG
GGGTTCGTGCACACAGCCCAGCTTGGAGCGAACGACCTACACCGAACTGAGATACCTACAGCGTGAGCTA
TGAGAAAGCGCCACGCTTCCCGAAGGGAGAAAGGCGGACAGGTATCCGGTAAGCGGCAGGGTCGGAACAG
GAGAGCGCACGAGGGAGCTTCCAGGGGGAAACGCCTGGTATCTTTATAGTCCTGTCGGGTTTCGCCACCT
CTGACTTGAGCGTCGATTTTTGTGATGCTCGTCAGGGGGGCGGAGCCTATGGAAAAACGCCAGCAACGCG
GCCTTTTTACGGTTCCTGGCCTTTTGCTGGCCTTTTGCTCACATGTTCTTTCCTGCGTTATCCCCTGATT
CTGTGGATAACCGTAG
Features (pLannotate 1.2.2; 5 found; start..end, strand, type, name):
     65..661     +  CDS            POLG_HCVJ1 (fragment): Experimental evidence at protein level: Swiss-Prot protein existence level 1. [RNA-directed RNA polymerase]: RNA-dependent RNA polymerase that performs primer-template recognition and RNA synthesis during viral replication. From Hepatitis C virus genotype 1b (isolate HC-J1) (HCV).
    621..655     -  terminator     lambda t0 terminator: minimal transcription terminator from phage lambda (Scholtissek and Grosse, 1987)
    729..1385    -  CDS            cat: CAT_ECOLX - Experimental evidence at protein level: Swiss-Prot protein existence level 1. This enzyme is an effector of chloramphenicol resistance in bacteria. From Escherichia coli. This protein is used as a marker in many commonly used cloning vectors, such as pACYC184.
   1386..1483    -  promoter       cat promoter: promoter of the E. coli cat gene encoding chloramphenicol acetyltransferase
   1567..2155    +  rep_origin     ori: high-copy-number ColE1/pMB1/pBR322/pUC origin of replication
