[The description below was written by a language model from this plasmid's Addgene catalogue record and pLannotate feature annotations shown in this document.]
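Description:
pWN079 is a part plasmid for the MoClo Yeast Toolkit (YTK) system, built in the pYTK001 entry backbone by Golden Gate cloning. It is a small (about 2.3 kb) storage vector rather than a functional yeast expression plasmid. The annotated backbone consists only of a high-copy ColE1/pUC-type origin of replication and a chloramphenicol acetyltransferase (cat) gene with its native promoter, which allow propagation and chloramphenicol selection in E. coli. No yeast origin, yeast selection marker, promoter or yeast terminator is annotated, consistent with a part meant to be combined with other toolkit parts in later assembly steps.

The insert is NS3a, recorded as a type 3B part. In the YTK scheme this position corresponds to the C-terminal portion of a split coding sequence, so NS3a can be fused in frame behind a type 3A part when a transcription unit is assembled. The automated annotation matches an approximately 600 nt coding region to a fragment of the hepatitis C virus genotype 1b polyprotein. The functional text attached to that hit describes the viral RNA polymerase, but this is generic polyprotein annotation and should not be read as the identity of the insert, which the record names as NS3a. The catalogue lists the species as S. cerevisiae, which probably reflects the intended host rather than the origin of the sequence. A short lambda t0 terminator hit overlaps the end of the annotated coding region on the opposite strand, so the exact boundary of the insert is uncertain.

The plasmid belongs to a standardized set of MoClo-compatible inducible promoter systems for tunable gene expression in yeast, where it supplies the NS3a component of the "NS3 systems". The record does not state its fusion partners or the inducing ligands.
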