Addgene plasmid #233819: pWN079
Purpose: MoClo-YTK; type3B; NS3 systems; NS3a
Depositing lab: Jeff Hasty. Depositing organization: University of California, San Diego (UCSD). Publication: A Standardized Set of MoClo-Compatible Inducible Promoter Systems for Tunable Gene Expression in Yeast. O'Laughlin R, Tran Q, Lezia A, Ngamkanjanarat W, Emmanuele P, Hao N, Hasty J. ACS Synth Biol. 2024 Jan 19;13(1):85-102. doi: 10.1021/acssynbio.3c00184. Epub 2023 Dec 11. PubMed 38079574.
Backbone
  Vector backbone: pYTK001
  Vector type: Yeast Expression
Growth in bacteria
  Bacterial resistance: Chloramphenicol, 25 μg/mL
  Growth temperature: 37°C
  Growth strain: DH5alpha
  Copy number: High Copy
Gene/Insert
  Gene/Insert name: NS3a
  Species: S. cerevisiae (budding yeast)
  Cloning method: Golden Gate
Terms and licenses: Academic/Nonprofit Terms; Industry Terms: Not Available to Industry
How to cite: pWN079 was a gift from Jeff Hasty (Addgene plasmid # 233819 ; http://n2t.net/addgene:233819 ; RRID:Addgene_233819)
